>Addgene plasmid #192890 | AV0.1-hSYN-WtSV | addgene full sequence | sequence record 378873 | Addgene NGS Result
CCTGCAGGCAGCTGCGCGCTCGCTCGCTCACTGAGGCCGCCCGGGCGTCGGGCGACCTTTGGTCGCCCGG
CCTCAGTGAGCGAGCGAGCGCGCAGAGAGGGAGTGGCCAACTCCATCACTAGGGGTTCCTGCGGCCGTGG
AGTCGTGACGTGAATTACGTCATAGGGTTAGGGAGGTCCTGTATTAGAGGTCACGTGAGTGTTTTGCGAC
ATTTTGCGACACCATGTGGTCACGCTGGGTATTTAAGCCCGAGTGAGCACGCAGGGTCTCCATTACGCGT
GCGGCCCTGCAGAGGGCCCTGCGTATGAGTGCAAGTGGGTTTTAGGACCAGGATGAGGCGGGGTGGGGGT
GCCTACCTGACGACCGACCCCGACCCACTGGACAAGCACCCAACCCCCATTCCCCAAATTGCGCATCCCC
TATCAGAGAGGGGGAGGGGAAACAGGATGCGGCGAGGCGCGTGCGCACTGCCAGCTTCAGCACCGCGGAC
AGTGCCTTCGCCCCCGCCTGGCGGCGCGCGCCACCGCCGCCTCAGCACTGAAGGCGCGCTGACGTCACTC
GCCGGTCCCCCGCAAACTCCCCTTCCCGGCCACCTTGGTCGCGTCCGCGCCGCCGCCGGCCCAGCCGGAC
CGCACCACGCGAGGCGCGAGATAGGGGGGCACGGGCGCGACCATCTGCGCTGCGGCGCCGGCGACTCAGC
GCTGCCTCAGTCTGCGGTGGGCAGCGGAGGAGTCGTGTCGTGCCTGAGAGCGCAGTCGAGAAGGTACCGG
ATCCGCTAGCGTTTAAACGCGGCCGCTCGAGCAATTGAATCAACCTCTGGATTACAAAATTTGTGAAAGA
TTGACTGGTATTCTTAACTATGTTGCTCCTTTTACGCTATGTGGATACGCTGCTTTAATGCCTTTGTATC
ATGCTATTGCTTCCCGTATGGCTTTCATTTTCTCCTCCTTGTATAAATCCTGGTTAGTTCTTGCCACGGC
GGAACTCATCGCCGCCTGCCTTGCCCGCTGCTGGACAGGGGCTCGGCTGTTGGGCACTGACAATTCCGTG
GTGATCGATAAGTAAGTGACTAGAACTTGTTTATTGCAGCTTATAATGGTTACAAATAAAGCAATAGCAT
CACAAATTTCACAAATAAAGCATTTTTTTCACTGCATTCTAGTTGTGGTTTGTCCAAACTCATCTGCACG
CGTCGGCCGCAGGAACCCCTAGTGATGGAGTTGGCCACTCCCTCTCTGCGCGCTCGCTCGCTCACTGAGG
CCGGGCGACCAAAGGTCGCCCGACGCCCGGGCTTTGCCCGGGCGGCCTCAGTGAGCGAGCGAGCGCGCAG
CTGCCTGCAGGGGCGCCTGATGCGGTATTTTCTCCTTACGCATCTGTGCGGTATTTCACACCGCATA
[95 nt withheld, positions 1398-1492]
T
[46 nt withheld, positions 1494-1539]
C
[141 nt withheld, positions 1541-1681]
CCTTTGACGTTGGAGTCCACGTTCTTT
[37 nt withheld, positions 1709-1745]
ACTCTATCTCGGGCTATTCTTTTGATTTATAAGGGATTTTGCCGATTTCGGTCTATTGGTTAAAAAATGA
GCTGATTTAACAAAAATTTAACGCGAATTTTAACAAAATATTAACGTTTACAATTTTATGGTGCACTCTC
AGTACAATCTGCTCTGATGCCGCATAGTTAAGCCAGCCCCGACACCCGCCAACACCCGCTGACGCGCCCT
GACGGGCTTGTCTGCTCCCGGCATCCGCTTACAGACAAGCTGTGACCGTCTCCGGGAGCTGCATGTGTCA
GAGGTTTTCACCGTCATCACCGAAACGCGCGAGACGAAAGGGCCTCGTGATACGCCTATTTTTATAGGTT
AATGTCATGATAATAATGGTTTCTTAGACGTCAGGTGGCACTTTTCGGGGAAATGTGCGCGGAACCCCTA
TTTGTTTATTTTTCTAAATACATTCAAATATGTATCCGCTCATGAGACAATAACCCTGATAAATGCTTCA
ATAATATTGAAAAAGGAAGAGTATGAGTATTCAACATTTCCGTGTCGCCCTTATTCCCTTTTTTGCGGCA
TTTTGCCTTCCTGTTTTTGCTCACCCAGAAACGCTGGTGAAAGTAAAAGATGCTGAAGATCAGTTGGGTG
CACGAGTGGGTTACATCGAACTGGATCTCAACAGCGGTAAGATCCTTGAGAGTTTTCGCCCCGAAGAACG
TTTTCCAATGATGAGCACTTTTAAAGTTCTGCTATGTGGCGCGGTATTATCCCGTATTGACGCCGGGCAA
GAGCAACTCGGTCGCCGCATACACTATTCTCAGAATGACTTGGTTGAGTACTCACCAGTCACAGAAAAGC
ATCTTACGGATGGCATGACAGTAAGAGAATTATGCAATGCTGCCATAACCATGAGTGATAACACTGCGGC
CAACTTACTTCTGACAACGATCGGAGGACCGAAGGAGCTAACCGCTTTTTTGCACAACATGGGGGATCAT
GTAACTCGCCTTGATCGTTGGGAACCGGAGCTGAATGAAGCCATACCAAACGACGAGCGTGACACCACGA
TGCCTGTAGCAATGGCAACAACGTTGCGCAAACTATTAACTGGCGAACTACTTACTCTAGCTTCCCGGCA
ACAATTAATAGACTGGATGGAGGCGGATAAAGTTGCAGGACCACTTCTGCGCTCGGCCCTTCCGGCTGGC
TGGTTTATTGCTGATAAATCTGGAGCCGGTGAGCGTGGGTCTCGCGGTATCATTGCAGCACTGGGGCCAG
ATGGTAAGCCCTCCCGTATCGTAGTTATCTACACGACGGGGAGTCAGGCAACTATGGATGAACGAAATAG
ACAGATCGCTGAGATAGGTGCCTCACTGATTAAGCATTGGTAACTGTCAGACCAAGTTTACTCATATATA
CTTTAGATTGATTTAAAACTTCATTTTTAATTTAAAAGGATCTAGGTGAAGATCCTTTTTGATAATCTCA
TGACCAAAATCCCTTAACGTGAGTTTTCGTTCCACTGAGCGTCAGACCCCGTAGAAAAGATCAAAGGATC
TTCTTGAGATCCTTTTTTTCTGCGCGTAATCTGCTGCTTGCAAACAAAAAAACCACCGCTACCAGCGGTG
GTTTGTTTGCCGGATCAAGAGCTACCAACTCTTTTTCCGAAGGTAACTGGCTTCAGCAGAGCGCAGATAC
CAAATACTGTTCTTCTAGTGTAGCCGTAGTTAGGCCACCACTTCAAGAACTCTGTAGCACCGCCTACATA
CCTCGCTCTGCTAATCCTGTTACCAGTGGCTGCTGCCAGTGGCGATAAGTCGTGTCTTACCGGGTTGGAC
TCAAGACGATAGTTACCGGATAAGGCGCAGCGGTCGGGCTGAACGGGGGGTTCGTGCACACAGCCCAGCT
TGGAGCGAACGACCTACACCGAACTGAGATACCTACAGCGTGAGCTATGAGAAAGCGCCACGCTTCCCGA
AGGGAGAAAGGCGGACAGGTATCCGGTAAGCGGCAGGGTCGGAACAGGAGAGCGCACGAGGGAGCTTCCA
GGGGGAAACGCCTGGTATCTTTATAGTCCTGTCGGGTTTCGCCACCTCTGACTTGAGCGTCGATTTTTGT
GATGCTCGTCAGGGGGGCGGAGCCTATGGAAAAACGCCAGCAACGCGGCCTTTTTACGGTTCCTGGCCTT
TTGCTGGCCTTTTGCTCACATGT
Features (pLannotate 1.2.2; 14 found; start..end, strand, type, name):
     12..39      +  repeat_region  AAV2 ITR (fragment): inverted terminal repeat of adeno-associated virus serotype 2 inverted
     68..95      +  repeat_region  AAV2 ITR (fragment): inverted terminal repeat of adeno-associated virus serotype 2 inverted
    308..755     +  promoter       hSyn promoter: human synapsin I promoter; confers neuron-specific expression (Kügler et al., 2003)
    808..965     +  misc_feature   WPRE (fragment): woodchuck hepatitis virus posttranscriptional regulatory element
    971..1053    +  misc_feature   WPRE (fragment): woodchuck hepatitis virus posttranscriptional regulatory element
   1074..1155    +  polyA_signal   SV40 poly(A) signal: SV40 polyadenylation signal
   1201..1341    +  repeat_region  AAV2 ITR: inverted terminal repeat of adeno-associated virus serotype 2 inverted
   1346..1397    -  misc_feature   bom (fragment): basis of mobility region from pBR322
   1416..1871    +  rep_origin     f1 ori (sequence partly withheld): f1 bacteriophage origin of replication; arrow indicates direction of (+) strand synthesis
   1872..1921    -  misc_feature   bom (fragment): basis of mobility region from pBR322
   2023..2058    -  CDS            rop (fragment): Rop protein, which maintains plasmids at low copy number; rop
   2153..2257    +  promoter       AmpR promoter: bla
   2258..3118    +  CDS            AmpR: β-lactamase; bla; confers resistance to ampicillin, carbenicillin, and related antibiotics
   3289..3877    +  rep_origin     ori: high-copy-number ColE1/pMB1/pBR322/pUC origin of replication
