[The description below was written by a language model from this plasmid's Addgene catalogue record and pLannotate feature annotations shown in this document.]
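Description:
AV0.1-hSYN-WtSV is an empty adeno-associated virus (AAV) transfer vector of about 3.9 kb, deposited as a cloning backbone with no insert. It is a small plasmid propagated in E. coli at high copy from a ColE1/pUC-type origin. Selection is by ampicillin through the bla (AmpR) gene and its native promoter. An f1 phage origin is also present, flanked by short remnants of the pBR322 bom region and a small rop fragment, which appear to be non-functional leftovers of the parental backbone. The record gives no named backbone. It lists a recombination-deficient "stable" strain for growth, a common choice for plasmids whose ITRs are prone to rearrangement.

The AAV cassette is bounded by AAV2 inverted terminal repeats, which are the cis elements needed for genome replication and packaging into capsids. The right ITR is annotated in full. The left one is detected only as two short fragments, which may reflect a truncated or modified ITR or simply incomplete annotation or sequencing of this structured region. Between the ITRs, the human synapsin I (hSyn) promoter provides neuron-restricted transcription. It is followed by a short gap where a transgene would presumably be inserted, though no cloning sites are annotated. Downstream are two adjacent WPRE fragments, suggesting a shortened version of this post-transcriptional enhancer, and an SV40 polyadenylation signal. The name suffix "WtSV" may refer to this arrangement, although the record does not explain it. These compact regulatory elements leave much of the AAV packaging capacity available for cargo. The vector is suited to building recombinant AAVs for neuron-specific expression of a gene of interest.
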