Addgene plasmid #192890: AV0.1-hSYN-WtSV
Purpose: (Empty Backbone) Cloning vector
Depositing lab: Kazuhiro Oka. Depositing organization: Baylor College of Medicine.
Backbone
  Vector backbone: n/a
  Vector type: AAV
Growth in bacteria
  Bacterial resistance: Ampicillin, 100 μg/mL
  Growth temperature: 37°C
  Growth strain: NEB Stable
  Copy number: High Copy
Gene/Insert
  Gene/Insert name: None
Terms and licenses: Academic/Nonprofit Terms; Industry Terms: Not Available to Industry
How to cite: AV0.1-hSYN-WtSV was a gift from Kazuhiro Oka (Addgene plasmid # 192890 ; http://n2t.net/addgene:192890 ; RRID:Addgene_192890)
